Addgene plasmid #196529: pDONR201-Eps8L2_297-370
Purpose: Entry vector for Gateway with Eps8L2_297-370
Depositing lab: Edgar Gomes. Depositing organization: Fundação GIMM- Gulbenkian Institute for Molecular Medicine. Publication: Ctdnep1 and Eps8L2 regulate dorsal actin cables for nuclear positioning during cell migration. Calero-Cuenca FJ, Osorio DS, Carvalho-Marques S, Sridhara SC, Oliveira LM, Jiao Y, Diaz J, Janota CS, Cadot B, Gomes ER. Curr Biol. 2021 Apr 12;31(7):1521-1530.e8. doi: 10.1016/j.cub.2021.01.007. Epub 2021 Feb 9. PubMed 33567288.
Backbone
  Vector backbone: pDONR201
  Vector type: Bacterial Expression
Growth in bacteria
  Bacterial resistance: Kanamycin, 50 μg/mL
  Growth temperature: 37°C
  Growth strain: DH5alpha
  Copy number: High Copy
Gene/Insert
  Gene/Insert name: Eps8L2_297-370
  Species: H. sapiens (human)
  Insert size (bp): 222
  Entrez Gene: EPS8L2 (a.k.a. EPS8R2, MGC3088, FLJ16738, FLJ21935, FLJ22171, MGC126530)
  Cloning method: Gateway Cloning
  Sequencing primers: 5′ N/A
Terms and licenses: Academic/Nonprofit Terms; Industry Terms: Not Available to Industry
How to cite: pDONR201-Eps8L2_297-370 was a gift from Edgar Gomes (Addgene plasmid # 196529 ; http://n2t.net/addgene:196529 ; RRID:Addgene_196529)
