[The description below was written by a language model from this plasmid's Addgene catalogue record and pLannotate feature annotations shown in this document.]
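Description:
pDONR201-Eps8L2_297-370 is a Gateway entry clone built on the pDONR201 backbone, carrying a short fragment of human EPS8L2 (also known as EPS8R2). The insert is recorded as 222 bp, which matches the 74 codons implied by the name (residues 297–370). The sequenced plasmid is small, about 2.5 kb, and is maintained in E. coli through a high-copy ColE1/pUC-type origin with selection by a kanamycin resistance gene (aminoglycoside phosphotransferase, aph(3')-Ia). Although the catalogue lists it as a bacterial expression vector, the annotated features include no promoter positioned to drive the insert. This fits its stated purpose as an entry vector rather than an expression plasmid.

In the feature table the EPS8L2 fragment spans the numbering origin of the circular sequence and lies between attL1 and attL2, the recombination sites produced when a PCR product with attB ends is recombined into a pDONR vector. These sites allow the fragment to be moved directionally by an LR Clonase reaction into any compatible attR-containing destination vector, where promoters, tags or reporters are supplied by the destination backbone. The rrnB T1 and T2 transcription terminators sit next to attL1 and shield the cloned fragment from read-through transcription from the backbone.

EPS8L2 is annotated as a protein implicated in membrane ruffling and actin cytoskeleton remodelling. The associated publication concerns Ctdnep1 and Eps8L2 in regulating dorsal actin cables for nuclear positioning during cell migration. A truncation clone of this kind is most plausibly a source for domain-mapping or interaction constructs, though the record does not state which function or domain residues 297–370 represent.
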