Features (pLannotate 1.2.2; 7 found; start..end, strand, type, name):
    129..228     -  protein_bind   attL1: mutant version of attL; recombination site for the Gateway® LR reaction LR Clonase™
    284..327     -  terminator     rrnB T1 terminator: Escherichia coli rrnB; transcription terminator T1 from the E. coli rrnB gene
    459..486     +  terminator     rrnB T2 terminator: transcription terminator T2 from the E. coli rrnB gene
    621..1209    -  rep_origin     ori: high-copy-number ColE1/pMB1/pBR322/pUC origin of replication
   1352..2161    -  CDS            KanR: aminoglycoside phosphotransferase; aph(3')-Ia; confers resistance to kanamycin in bacteria or G418 (Geneticin®) in eukaryotes
   2284..2383    +  protein_bind   attL2: mutant version of attL; recombination site for the Gateway® LR reaction LR Clonase™
   2385..141     -  CDS            EPS8L2 (fragment) (across the origin): ES8L2_HUMAN - Also known as EPS8R2. Experimental evidence at protein level: Swiss-Prot protein existence level 1. Stimulates guanine exchange activity of SOS1. May play a role in membrane ruffling and remodeling of the actin cytoskeleton. In the cochlea, is required for stereocilia maintenance in adult hair cells (By similarity). From Homo sapiens (Human).
>Addgene plasmid #196529 | pDONR201-Eps8L2_297-370 | addgene full sequence | sequence record 398138 | Addgene NGS Result
GTTCTGGATGTGCTTCTGCAGCTTTGCCAGCAAGTTAATCGCCAGCTTGATTTTCTGGAAGCAGTCGATG
AACTCGCCCTCAGAGGGGGGCCGTGCCCGCAGTGTGAGGACGCCCTCTGCTGGCATGGAGCCTGCTTTTT
TGTACAAAGTTGGCATTATAAAAAAGCATTGCTCATCAATTTGTTGCAACGAACAGGTCACTATCAGTCA
AAATAAAATCATTATTTGGGGCCCGAGATCCATGCTAGCGTTAACGCGAGAGTAGGGAACTGCCAGGCAT
CAAATAAAACGAAAGGCTCAGTCGGAAGACTGGGCCTTTCGTTTTATCTGTTGTTTGTCGGTGAACGCTC
TCCTGAGTAGGACAAATCCGCCGGGAGCGGATTTGAACGTTGTGAAGCAACGGCCCGGAGGGTGGCGGGC
AGGACGCCCGCCATAAACTGCCAGGCATCAAACTAAGCAGAAGGCCATCCTGACGGATGGCCTTTTTGCG
TTTCTACAAACTCTTCCTGGCTAGCGGTAATACGGTTATCCACAGAATCAGGGGATAACGCAGGAAAGAA
CATGTGAGCAAAAGGCCAGCAAAAGGCCAGGAACCGTAAAAAGGCCGCGTTGCTGGCGTTTTTCCATAGG
CTCCGCCCCCCTGACGAGCATCACAAAAATCGACGCTCAAGTCAGAGGTGGCGAAACCCGACAGGACTAT
AAAGATACCAGGCGTTTCCCCCTGGAAGCTCCCTCGTGCGCTCTCCTGTTCCGACCCTGCCGCTTACCGG
ATACCTGTCCGCCTTTCTCCCTTCGGGAAGCGTGGCGCTTTCTCATAGCTCACGCTGTAGGTATCTCAGT
TCGGTGTAGGTCGTTCGCTCCAAGCTGGGCTGTGTGCACGAACCCCCCGTTCAGCCCGACCGCTGCGCCT
TATCCGGTAACTATCGTCTTGAGTCCAACCCGGTAAGACACGACTTATCGCCACTGGCAGCAGCCACTGG
TAACAGGATTAGCAGAGCGAGGTATGTAGGCGGTGCTACAGAGTTCTTGAAGTGGTGGCCTAACTACGGC
TACACTAGAAGAACAGTATTTGGTATCTGCGCTCTGCTGAAGCCAGTTACCTTCGGAAAAAGAGTTGGTA
GCTCTTGATCCGGCAAACAAACCACCGCTGGTAGCGGTGGTTTTTTTGTTTGCAAGCAGCAGATTACGCG
CAGAAAAAAAGGATCTCAAGAAGATCCTTTGATCTTTTCTACGGGGTCTGACGCTCAGTGGAACGAAAAC
TCACGTTAAGGGATTTTGGTCATGAGCTTGCGCCGTCCCGTCAAGTCAGCGTAATGCTCTGCCAGTGTTA
CAACCAATTAACCAATTCTGATTAGAAAAACTCATCGAGCATCAAATGAAACTGCAATTTATTCATATCA
GGATTATCAATACCATATTTTTGAAAAAGCCGTTTCTGTAATGAAGGAGAAAACTCACCGAGGCAGTTCC
ATAGGATGGCAAGATCCTGGTATCGGTCTGCGATTCCGACTCGTCCAACATCAATACAACCTATTAATTT
CCCCTCGTCAAAAATAAGGTTATCAAGTGAGAAATCACCATGAGTGACGACTGAATCCGGTGAGAATGGC
AAAAGTTTATGCATTTCTTTCCAGACTTGTTCAACAGGCCAGCCATTACGCTCGTCATCAAAATCACTCG
CATCAACCAAACCGTTATTCATTCGTGATTGCGCCTGAGCGAGACGAAATACGCGATCGCTGTTAAAAGG
ACAATTACAAACAGGAATCGAATGCAACCGGCGCAGGAACACTGCCAGCGCATCAACAATATTTTCACCT
GAATCAGGATATTCTTCTAATACCTGGAATGCTGTTTTTCCGGGGATCGCAGTGGTGAGTAACCATGCAT
CATCAGGAGTACGGATAAAATGCTTGATGGTCGGAAGAGGCATAAATTCCGTCAGCCAGTTTAGTCTGAC
CATCTCATCTGTAACATCATTGGCAACGCTACCTTTGCCATGTTTCAGAAACAACTCTGGCGCATCGGGC
TTCCCATACAAGCGATAGATTGTCGCACCTGATTGCCCGACATTATCGCGAGCCCATTTATACCCATATA
AATCAGCATCCATGTTGGAATTTAATCGCGGCCTCGACGTTTCCCGTTGAATATGGCTCATAACACCCCT
TGTATTACTGTTTATGTAAGCAGACAGTTTTATTGTTCATGATGATATATTTTTATCTTGTGCAATGTAA
CATCAGAGATTTTGAGACACGGGCCAGAGCTGCAGCTGGATGGCAAATAATGATTTTATTTTGACTGATA
GTGACCTGTTCGTTGCAACAAATTGATAAGCAATGCTTTCTTATAATGCCAACTTTGTACAAGAAAGCTG
GGTCTGGGCAGGAGACGGAGCGTGCGATGTCTGGGCCACTGCAGGTGTTGACGATCAGGTCCAGAGGCCC
GAAGAGGAAGTGCACGAGCTCCGCGGCGCTGGG
