>Addgene plasmid #196529 | pDONR201-Eps8L2_297-370 | depositor partial sequence | sequence record 381259 | Eps8L2_297-370
CCAGCAGAGGGCGTCCTCACACTGCGGGCACGGCCCCCCTCTGAGGGCGAGTTCATCGACTGCTTCCAGA
AAATCAAGCTGGCGATTAACTTGCTGGCAAAGCTGCAGAAGCACATCCAGAACCCCAGCGCCGCGGAGCT
CGTGCACTTCCTCTTCGGGCCTCTGGACCTGATCGTCAACACCTGCAGTGGCCCAGACATCGCACGCTCC
GTCTCCTGCCCA
